Addgene plasmid #67079: pCellFree_G03 IRF9
Purpose: Standard for cell-free expression benchmarking.
Depositing lab: Kirill Alexandrov. Depositing organization: University of Queensland. Publication: Performance benchmarking of four cell-free protein expression systems. Gagoski D, Polinkovsky ME, Mureev S, Kunert A, Johnston W, Gambin Y, Alexandrov K. Biotechnol Bioeng. 2015 Aug 24. doi: 10.1002/bit.25814. PubMed 26301602.
Backbone
  Vector backbone: pCellFree_G03
  Vector type: Cell-free expression
Growth in bacteria
  Bacterial resistance: Ampicillin, 100 μg/mL
  Growth temperature: 37°C
  Growth strain: DH5alpha
  Copy number: High Copy
Gene/Insert
  Gene/Insert name: IRF9 (alt name: Interferon regulatory factor 9)
  Species: H. sapiens (human)
  Entrez Gene: IRF9 (a.k.a. IRF-9, ISGF3, ISGF3G, p48)
  Promoter: T7
  Tag / fusion protein: His (N terminal on backbone); EGFP (N terminal on backbone)
  Cloning method: Gateway Cloning
  Sequencing primers: 5′ EGFP-C; 3′ T7 terminal
Terms and licenses: Academic/Nonprofit Terms; Industry Terms: Not Available to Industry
How to cite: pCellFree_G03 IRF9 was a gift from Kirill Alexandrov (Addgene plasmid # 67079 ; http://n2t.net/addgene:67079 ; RRID:Addgene_67079)
