[The description below was written by a language model from this plasmid's Addgene catalogue record.]
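Description:
pCellFree_G03 IRF9 is a cell-free protein expression plasmid built on the pCellFree_G03 backbone and carrying the human IRF9 coding sequence (interferon regulatory factor 9, also known as ISGF3G or p48). It is propagated in E. coli as a high-copy plasmid under ampicillin selection. The record does not name the origin of replication, and no feature table is available, so other backbone elements such as translation leader sequences cannot be confirmed from the information given.

Expression is driven by a T7 promoter, so transcription depends on T7 RNA polymerase, either supplied in a coupled transcription–translation reaction or used to make template RNA. The IRF9 open reading frame was introduced by Gateway recombination cloning, placing it downstream of two backbone-encoded N-terminal tags: a His tag, which allows immobilised-metal affinity capture or antibody detection, and EGFP, which provides a direct fluorescent readout of the fusion protein. The listed sequencing primers, one reading out of the end of EGFP and one reading from the T7 terminator region, are consistent with the insert lying between the EGFP tag and a T7 terminator.

The stated purpose is to serve as a standard for benchmarking cell-free expression. It belongs to work comparing the performance of four cell-free protein expression systems. In that setting, the N-terminal EGFP fusion would allow yield and product integrity of a human test protein to be followed by fluorescence, although the record does not describe the specific assays used.
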