>Addgene plasmid #67079 | pCellFree_G03 IRF9 | addgene partial sequence | sequence record 119721 | EGFP-N 5'-CGTCGCCGTCCAGCTCGACCAG-3'
GCTCCTCGCCCTTGCTTGTGCCGTGGTGATGGTGGTGATGGTGGTGACCAGAGGTGCCCATGGTTTCACT
TACGTGTTTAATGTCTTTACAGACTTTATACATTACTGTCATGGTTAAATAAAATAAAATAAAATAAAAT
AAAATAAAATAAAATAAAATAAAATAAAATAAAATAAACTTAAGATGTCCCTATAGTGAGTCGTATTAGA
CGTCAGGTGGCACTTTTCGGGGAAATGTGCGCGGAACCCCTATTTGTTTATTTTTCTAAATACATTCAAA
TATGTATCCGCTCATGAGACAATAACCCTGATAAATGCTTCAATAATATTGAAAAAGGAAGAGTATGAGT
ATTCAACATTTCCGTGTCGCCCTTATTCCCTTTTTTGCGGCATTTTGCCTTCCTGTTTTTGCTCACCCAG
AAACGCTGGTGAAAGTAAAAGATGCTGAAGATCAGTTGGGTGCACGAGTGGGTTACATCGAACTGGATCT
CAACAGCGGTAAGATCCTTGAGAGTTTTCGCCCCGAAGAACGTTTTCCAATGATGAGCACTTTTAAAGTT
CTGCTATGTGGCGCGGTATTATCCCGTATTGACGCCGGGCAAGAGCAACTCGGTCGCCGCATACACTATT
CTCAGAATGACTTGGTTGAGTACTCACCAGTCACAGAAAAGCATCTTACGGATGGCATGACAGTAAGAGA
ATTATGCAGTGCTGCCATAACCATGAGTGATAACACTGCGGCCAACTTACTTCTGACAACGATCGGAGGA
CCGAAGGAGCTAACCGCTTTTTTGCACAACATGGGGGATCATGTAACTCGCCTTGATCGTTGGGAACCGG
AGCTGAATGAAGCCATACCAAACGACGAGCGTGACACCACGATGCCTGTAGCAATGGCAACAACGTTGCG
CAAACTATTAACTGGCGAACTACTTACTCTAGCTTCCCGGCAACAATTAATAGACTGGATGGAGGCGGAT
AAAGTTGCAGGACCACTTCTGCGCTCGGCCCTTCCGGCTGGCTGG
