>Addgene plasmid #67079 | pCellFree_G03 IRF9 | addgene partial sequence | sequence record 119723 | T7term 5'-GCTAGTTATTGCTCAGCGG-3'
TACCACGCGTACCCAACACACGGACACATGCACGAACACGCCATGCAGAGAGATCATACATCATCTATAG
AGAAGTACACGTAAAAGTAAGACTCGTCGTCTGCCAGCTACAACCGAGAAGGCGACGTGAAAGGAACAAG
AAAGGAGGAGGAGGGCGGCCGCTTACACCACTTTGTACAAGAAAGTTGGGTACACCGGGACAGAATGGCT
GCCTGCTGCTCTGGAGTCTGCTCCAGCAAGTATCGGGCAAAGGCCTGCTCCATCTTCACTGTGATAAGAT
TCTGTGGAGTATGGCTGGAGCCATGGCTCTCTTCCCAGAAATTCAGTGTTACCTGGAACTTCGGTGGGGG
GCCCAGGCCCTGAAAGTACCTGACCAAGTCTCTGCAGAAGTAGGCGGTTCTGAAGAGCTCCACGCACTCG
TTGCTGGGCAGCAGATGCGGGCCTGGCCCAGGTGGAGCCTGGGGTGCATTCCAGGAGATGGGGATGGGGC
AAAGGCGCTGCACGAAGAGGCCTCGGGGGTTGCTGGCCACTAGGATGCCCCTCTCAAGCTGGCTCAGCAG
GCGCTGCGTGGGCTCCAGTGGGCCAGGCTTGGGGAACAGCACCTGCTCCATGCTGCTCTCAGAGCCTGAG
GGCTCAGCCACAAGGCGGCAATCCAGGCTTTGCACCTGGGCCTCGCCCACCACGCGCCCGTTGTAGATGA
AGGTGAGCAGCAGTGAGTAGTCTGGCTCTGGAGGAAGCAGAAACTCCAGGGACCTCTGATCCCCTTGAAA
GGGGGCCTCAGTTGTGTCTGTAACTTCCTGTGGCTCAGGGCTGCTGCTGCTGCTGCTGCTCCCAATGTCT
GAATGGACTGCTCCCCCACTGGCCCCCTCCTCCTCATTATTGAGGGAGTCCTGGAGCACAGAGGGACTGA
GTGTGCAGTTCTGCATGGCATCCTCTTCCTCCTTCCTCTCAGAGGACACAGAACTGTGCTGTCGCTTTGA
TGGTACTTTCTGAGTCCCTGGCTGGCCA
